>Addgene plasmid #50837 | pHR SFFVp PHAkt Cerulean | depositor full sequence | sequence record 76286 | pHR SFFVp PHAkt Cerulean sequence 10148 bps
ATGAACAAGAATTATTGGAATTAGATAAATGGGCAAGTTTGTGGAATTGGTTTAACATAACAAATTGGCT
GTGGTATATAAAATTATTCATAATGATAGTAGGAGGCTTGGTAGGTTTAAGAATAGTTTTTGCTGTACTT
TCTATAGTGAATAGAGTTAGGCAGGGATATTCACCATTATCGTTTCAGACCCACCTCCCAACCCCGAGGG
GACCCGACAGGCCCGAAGGAATAGAAGAAGAAGGTGGAGAGAGAGACAGAGACAGATCCATTCGATTAGT
GAACGGATCTCGACGGTCGCCAAATGGCAGTATTCATCCACAATTTTAAAAGAAAAGGGGGGATTGGGGG
GTACAGTGCAGGGGAAAGAATAGTAGACATAATAGCAACAGACATACAAACTAAAGAATTACAAAAACAA
ATTACAAAAATTCAAAATTTTCGGGTTTATTACAGGGACAGCAGAGATCCAGTTTGGATCGATAAGCTTG
ATATCGAATTCCTGCAGCCCCGATAAAATAAAAGATTTTATTTAGTCTCCAGAAAAAGGGGGGAATGAAA
GACCCCACCTGTAGGTTATGGCAAGCTAGCTGCAGTAACGCCATTATTGCAAGGCATGGAAAAATACCAA
ACCAAGAATAGAGAAGTTCAGATCAAGGGCGGGTACATGAAAATAGCTAACGTAGGGCCAAACAGGATAT
CTGCGGTGAGCAGTTTCGGCCCCGGCCCGGGGCCAAGAACAGATGGTCACCGCAGTTTCGGCCCCGGCCC
GAGGCCAAGAGCAGATGGTCCCCAGATATGGCCCAACCCTCAGCAGTTTCTTAAGACCCATCAGATGTTT
CCAGGCTCCCCCAAGGACCTGAAATGACCCTGCGCCTTATTTGAATTAACCAATCAGCCTGCTTCTCGCT
TCTGTTCGCGCGCTTCTGCTTCCCGAGCTCTATAAAAGAGCTCACAACCCCTCACTCGGCGCGCCAGTCC
TCCGACAGACTGAGTCGCCCGGGGGGGATCTGGAGCTCTCGAGAATTCTCACGCGTGCCACCATGAGCGA
CGTGGCTATTGTGAAGGAGGGTTGGCTGCACAAACGAGGGGAGTACATCAAGACCTGGCGGCCACGCTAC
TTCCTCCTCAAGAATGATGGCACCTTCATTGGCTACAAGGAGCGGCCGCAGGATGTGGACCAACGTGAGG
CTCCCCTCAACAACTTCTCTGTGGCGCAGTGCCAGCTGATGAAGACGGAGCGGCCCCGGCCCAACACCTT
CATCATCCGCTGCCTGCAGTGGACCACTGTCATCGAACGCACCTTCCATGTGGAGACTCCTGAGGAGCGG
GAGGAGTGGACAACCGCCATCCAGACTGTGGCTGACGGCCTCAAGAAGCAGGAGGAGGAGGAGATGGACT
TCCGGTCGGGCTCACCCAGTGACAACTCAGGGGCTGAAGAGATGGAGGTGTCCCTGGCCAAGCCCAAGCA
CCGCGTGACCATGAACGAGTTTGAGTACCTGAAGCTGCTGGGCAAGGGCACTTTCGGCAAGGTACCTAGC
GGCCATATGGGGCCAAGAATGGTGAGCAAGGGCGAGGAGCTGTTCACCGGGGTGGTGCCCATCCTGGTCG
AGCTGGACGGCGACGTAAACGGCCACAAGTTCAGCGTGTCCGGCGAGGGCGAGGGCGATGCCACCTACGG
CAAGCTGACCCTGAAGTTCATCTGCACCACCGGCAAGCTGCCCGTGCCCTGGCCCACCCTCGTGACCACC
CTGACCTGGGGCGTGCAGTGCTTCGCCCGCTACCCCGACCACATGAAGCAGCACGACTTCTTCAAGTCCG
CCATGCCCGAAGGCTACGTCCAGGAGCGCACCATCTTCTTCAAGGACGACGGCAACTACAAGACCCGCGC
CGAGGTGAAGTTCGAGGGCGACACCCTGGTGAACCGCATCGAGCTGAAGGGCATCGACTTCAAGGAGGAC
GGCAACATCCTGGGGCACAAGCTGGAGTACAACGCCATCAGCGACAACGTCTATATCACCGCCGACAAGC
AGAAGAACGGCATCAAGGCCAACTTCAAGATCCGCCACAACATCGAGGACGGCAGCGTGCAGCTCGCCGA
CCACTACCAGCAGAACACCCCCATCGGCGACGGCCCCGTGCTGCTGCCCGACAACCACTACCTGAGCACC
CAGTCCAAGCTGAGCAAAGACCCCAACGAGAAGCGCGATCACATGGTCCTGCTGGAGTTCGTGACCGCCG
CCGGGATCACTCTCGGCATGGACGAGCTGTACAAGTAAGCGGCCGCGACTCTAGAGTCGACCTGCAGGCA
TGCAAGCTTGATATCAAGCTTATCGATAATCAACCTCTGGATTACAAAATTTGTGAAAGATTGACTGGTA
TTCTTAACTATGTTGCTCCTTTTACGCTATGTGGATACGCTGCTTTAATGCCTTTGTATCATGCTATTGC
TTCCCGTATGGCTTTCATTTTCTCCTCCTTGTATAAATCCTGGTTGCTGTCTCTTTATGAGGAGTTGTGG
CCCGTTGTCAGGCAACGTGGCGTGGTGTGCACTGTGTTTGCTGACGCAACCCCCACTGGTTGGGGCATTG
CCACCACCTGTCAGCTCCTTTCCGGGACTTTCGCTTTCCCCCTCCCTATTGCCACGGCGGAACTCATCGC
CGCCTGCCTTGCCCGCTGCTGGACAGGGGCTCGGCTGTTGGGCACTGACAATTCCGTGGTGTTGTCGGGG
AAATCATCGTCCTTTCCTTGGCTGCTCGCCTGTGTTGCCACCTGGATTCTGCGCGGGACGTCCTTCTGCT
ACGTCCCTTCGGCCCTCAATCCAGCGGACCTTCCTTCCCGCGGCCTGCTGCCGGCTCTGCGGCCTCTTCC
GCGTCTTCGCCTTCGCCCTCAGACGAGTCGGATCTCCCTTTGGGCCGCCTCCCCGCATCGATACCGTCGA
CCAAGGCAGCTGTAGATCTTAGCCACTTTTTAAAAGAAAAGGGGGGACTGGAAGGGCTAATTCACTCCCA
ACGAAGACAAGATCTGCTTTTTGCTTGTACTGGGTCTCTCTGGTTAGACCAGATCTGAGCCTGGGAGCTC
TCTGGCTAACTAGGGAACCCACTGCTTAAGCCTCAATAAAGCTTGCCTTGAGTGCTTCAAGTAGTGTGTG
CCCGTCTGTTGTGTGACTCTGGTAACTAGAGATCCCTCAGACCCTTTTAGTCAGTGTGGAAAATCTCTAG
CAGCATCTAGAATTAATTCCGTGTATTCTATAGTGTCACCTAAATCGTATGTGTATGATACATAAGGTTA
TGTATTAATTGTAGCCGCGTTCTAACGACAATATGTACAAGCCTAATTGTGTAGCATCTGGCTTACTGAA
GCAGACCCTATCATCTCTCTCGTAAACTGCCGTCAGAGTCGGTTTGGTTGGACGAACCTTCTGAGTTTCT
GGTAACGCCGTCCCGCACCCGGAAATGGTCAGCGAACCAATCAGCAGGGTCATCGCTAGCCAGATCCTCT
ACGCCGGACGCATCGTGGCCGGCATCACCGGCGCCACAGGTGCGGTTGCTGGCGCCTATATCGCCGACAT
CACCGATGGGGAAGATCGGGCTCGCCACTTCGGGCTCATGAGCGCTTGTTTCGGCGTGGGTATGGTGGCA
GGCCCCGTGGCCGGGGGACTGTTGGGCGCCATCTCCTTGCATGCACCATTCCTTGCGGCGGCGGTGCTCA
ACGGCCTCAACCTACTACTGGGCTGCTTCCTAATGCAGGAGTCGCATAAGGGAGAGCGTCGAATGGTGCA
CTCTCAGTACAATCTAGCTCTGATGCCGCATAGTTAAGCCAGCCCCGACACCCGCCAACACCCGCTGACG
CGCCCTGACGGGCTTGTCTGCTCCCGGCATCCGCTTACAGACAAGCTGTGACCGTCTCCGGGAGCTGCAT
GTGTCAGAGGTTTTCACCGTCATCACCGAAACGCGCGAGACGAAAGGGCCTCGTGATACGCCTATTTTTA
TAGGTTAATGTCATGATAATAATGGTTTCTTAGACGTCAGGTGGCACTTTTCGGGGAAATGTGCGCGGAA
CCCCTATTTGTTTATTTTTCTAAATACATTCAAATATGTATCCGCTCATGAGACAATAACCCTGATAAAT
GCTTCAATAATATTGAAAAAGGAAGAGTATGAGTATTCAACATTTCCGTGTCGCCCTTATTCCCTTTTTT
GCGGCATTTTGCCTTCCTGTTTTTGCTCACCCAGAAACGCTGGTGAAAGTAAAAGATGCTGAAGATCAGT
TGGGTGCACGAGTGGGTTACATCGAACTGGATCTCAACAGCGGTAAGATCCTTGAGAGTTTTCGCCCCGA
AGAACGTTTTCCAATGATGAGCACTTTTAAAGTTCTGCTATGTGGCGCGGTATTATCCCGTATTGACGCC
GGGCAAGAGCAACTCGGTCGCCGCATACACTATTCTCAGAATGACTTGGTTGAGTACTCACCAGTCACAG
AAAAGCATCTTACGGATGGCATGACAGTAAGAGAATTATGCAGTGCTGCCATAACCATGAGTGATAACAC
TGCGGCCAACTTACTTCTGACAACGATCGGAGGACCGAAGGAGCTAACCGCTTTTTTGCACAACATGGGG
GATCATGTAACTCGCCTTGATCGTTGGGAACCGGAGCTGAATGAAGCCATACCAAACGACGAGCGTGACA
CCACGATGCCTGTAGCAATGGCAACAACGTTGCGCAAACTATTAACTGGCGAACTACTTACTCTAGCTTC
CCGGCAACAATTAATAGACTGGATGGAGGCGGATAAAGTTGCAGGACCACTTCTGCGCTCGGCCCTTCCG
GCTGGCTGGTTTATTGCTGATAAATCTGGAGCCGGTGAGCGTGGGTCTCGCGGTATCATTGCAGCACTGG
GGCCAGATGGTAAGCCCTCCCGTATCGTAGTTATCTACACGACGGGGAGTCAGGCAACTATGGATGAACG
AAATAGACAGATCGCTGAGATAGGTGCCTCACTGATTAAGCATTGGTAACTGTCAGACCAAGTTTACTCA
TATATACTTTAGATTGATTTAAAACTTCATTTTTAATTTAAAAGGATCTAGGTGAAGATCCTTTTTGATA
ATCTCATGACCAAAATCCCTTAACGTGAGTTTTCGTTCCACTGAGCGTCAGACCCCGTAGAAAAGATCAA
AGGATCTTCTTGAGATCCTTTTTTTCTGCGCGTAATCTGCTGCTTGCAAACAAAAAAACCACCGCTACCA
GCGGTGGTTTGTTTGCCGGATCAAGAGCTACCAACTCTTTTTCCGAAGGTAACTGGCTTCAGCAGAGCGC
AGATACCAAATACTGTCCTTCTAGTGTAGCCGTAGTTAGGCCACCACTTCAAGAACTCTGTAGCACCGCC
TACATACCTCGCTCTGCTAATCCTGTTACCAGTGGCTGCTGCCAGTGGCGATAAGTCGTGTCTTACCGGG
TTGGACTCAAGACGATAGTTACCGGATAAGGCGCAGCGGTCGGGCTGAACGGGGGGTTCGTGCACACAGC
CCAGCTTGGAGCGAACGACCTACACCGAACTGAGATACCTACAGCGTGAGCTATGAGAAAGCGCCACGCT
TCCCGAAGGGAGAAAGGCGGACAGGTATCCGGTAAGCGGCAGGGTCGGAACAGGAGAGCGCACGAGGGAG
CTTCCAGGGGGAAACGCCTGGTATCTTTATAGTCCTGTCGGGTTTCGCCACCTCTGACTTGAGCGTCGAT
TTTTGTGATGCTCGTCAGGGGGGCGGAGCCTATGGAAAAACGCCAGCAACGCGGCCTTTTTACGGTTCCT
GGCCTTTTGCTGGCCTTTTGCTCACATGTTCTTTCCTGCGTTATCCCCTGATTCTGTGGATAACCGTATT
ACCGCCTTTGAGTGAGCTGATACCGCTCGCCGCAGCCGAACGACCGAGCGCAGCGAGTCAGTGAGCGAGG
AAGCGGAAGAGCGCCCAATACGCAAACCGCCTCTCCCCGCGCGTTGGCCGATTCATTAATGCAGCTGTGG
AATGTGTGTCAGTTAGGGTGTGGAAAGTCCCCAGGCTCCCCAGCAGGCAGAAGTATGCAAAGCATGCATC
TCAATTAGTCAGCAACCAGGTGTGGAAAGTCCCCAGGCTCCCCAGCAGGCAGAAGTATGCAAAGCATGCA
TCTCAATTAGTCAGCAACCATAGTCCCGCCCCTAACTCCGCCCATCCCGCCCCTAACTCCGCCCAGTTCC
GCCCATTCTCCGCCCCATGGCTGACTAATTTTTTTTATTTATGCAGAGGCCGAGGCCGCCTCGGCCTCTG
AGCTATTCCAGAAGTAGTGAGGAGGCTTTTTTGGAGGCCTAGGCTTTTGCAAAAAGCTTGGACACAAGAC
AGGCTTGCGAGATATGTTTGAGAATACCACTTTATCCCGCGTCAGGGAGAGGCAGTGCGTAAAAAGACGC
GGACTCATGTGAAATACTGGTTTTTAGTGCGCCAGATCTCTATAATCTCGCGCAACCTATTTTCCCCTCG
AACACTTTTTAAGCCGTAGATAAACAGGCTGGGACACTTCACATGAGCGAAAAATACATCGTCACCTGGG
ACATGTTGCAGATCCATGCACGTAAACTCGCAAGCCGACTGATGCCTTCTGAACAATGGAAAGGCATTAT
TGCCGTAAGCCGTGGCGGTCTGTACCGGGTGCGTTACTGGCGCGTGAACTGGGTATTCGTCATGTCGATA
CCGTTTGTATTTCCAGCTACGATCACGACAACCAGCGCGAGCTTAAAGTGCTGAAACGCGCAGAAGGCGA
TGGCGAAGGCTTCATCGTTATTGATGACCTGGTGGATACCGGTGGTACTGCGGTTGCGATTCGTGAAATG
TATCCAAAAGCGCACTTTGTCACCATCTTCGCAAAACCGGCTGGTCGTCCGCTGGTTGATGACTATGTTG
TTGATATCCCGCAAGATACCTGGATTGAACAGCCGTGGGATATGGGCGTCGTATTCGTCCCGCCAATCTC
CGGTCGCTAATCTTTTCAACGCCTGGCACTGCCGGGCGTTGTTCTTTTTAACTTCAGGCGGGTTACAATA
GTTTCCAGTAAGTATTCTGGAGGCTGCATCCATGACACAGGCAAACCTGAGCGAAACCCTGTTCAAACCC
CGCTTTAAACATCCTGAAACCTCGACGCTAGTCCGCCGCTTTAATCACGGCGCACAACCGCCTGTGCAGT
CGGCCCTTGATGGTAAAACCATCCCTCACTGGTATCGCATGATTAACCGTCTGATGTGGATCTGGCGCGG
CATTGACCCACGCGAAATCCTCGACGTCCAGGCACGTATTGTGATGAGCGATGCCGAACGTACCGACGAT
GATTTATACGATACGGTGATTGGCTACCGTGGCGGCAACTGGATTTATGAGTGGGCCCCGGATCTTTGTG
AAGGAACCTTACTTCTGTGGTGTGACATAATTGGACAAACTACCTACAGAGATTTAAAGCTCTAAGGTAA
ATATAAAATTTTTAAGTGTATAATGTGTTAAACTACTGATTCTAATTGTTTGTGTATTTTAGATTCCAAC
CTATGGAACTGATGAATGGGAGCAGTGGTGGAATGCCTTTAATGAGGAAAACCTGTTTTGCTCAGAAGAA
ATGCCATCTAGTGATGATGAGGCTACTGCTGACTCTCAACATTCTACTCCTCCAAAAAAGAAGAGAAAGG
TAGAAGACCCCAAGGACTTTCCTTCAGAATTGCTAAGTTTTTTGAGTCATGCTGTGTTTAGTAATAGAAC
TCTTGCTTGCTTTGCTATTTACACCACAAAGGAAAAAGCTGCACTGCTATACAAGAAAATTATGGAAAAA
TATTCTGTAACCTTTATAAGTAGGCATAACAGTTATAATCATAACATACTGTTTTTTCTTACTCCACACA
GGCATAGAGTGTCTGCTATTAATAACTATGCTCAAAAATTGTGTACCTTTAGCTTTTTAATTTGTAAAGG
GGTTAATAAGGAATATTTGATGTATAGTGCCTTGACTAGAGATCATAATCAGCCATACCACATTTGTAGA
GGTTTTACTTGCTTTAAAAAACCTCCCACACCTCCCCCTGAACCTGAAACATAAAATGAATGCAATTGTT
GTTGTTAACTTGTTTATTGCAGCTTATAATGGTTACAAATAAAGCAATAGCATCACAAATTTCACAAATA
AAGCATTTTTTTCACTGCATTCTAGTTGTGGTTTGTCCAAACTCATCAATGTATCTTATCATGTCTGGAT
CAACTGGATAACTCAAGCTAACCAAAATCATCCCAAACTTCCCACCCCATACCCTATTACCACTGCCAAT
TACCTAGTGGTTTCATTTACTCTAAACCTGTGATTCCTCTGAATTATTTTCATTTTAAAGAAATTGTATT
TGTTAAATATGTACTACAAACTTAGTAGTTGGAAGGGCTAATTCACTCCCAAAGAAGACAAGATATCCTT
GATCTGTGGATCTACCACACACAAGGCTACTTCCCTGATTAGCAGAACTACACACCAGGGCCAGGGGTCA
GATATCCACTGACCTTTGGATGGTGCTACAAGCTAGTACCAGTTGAGCCAGATAAGGTAGAAGAGGCCAA
TAAAGGAGAGAACACCAGCTTGTTACACCCTGTGAGCCTGCATGGGATGGATGACCCGGAGAGAGAAGTG
TTAGAGTGGAGGTTTGACAGCCGCCTAGCATTTCATCACGTGGCCCGAGAGCTGCATCCGGAGTACTTCA
AGAACTGCTGATATCGAGCTTGCTACAAGGGACTTTCCGCTGGGGACTTTCCAGGGAGGCGTGGCCTGGG
CGGGACTGGGGAGTGGCGAGCCCTCAGATCCTGCATATAAGCAGCTGCTTTTTGCCTGTACTGGGTCTCT
CTGGTTAGACCAGATCTGAGCCTGGGAGCTCTCTGGCTAACTAGGGAACCCACTGCTTAAGCCTCAATAA
AGCTTGCCTTGAGTGCTTCAAGTAGTGTGTGCCCGTCTGTTGTGTGACTCTGGTAACTAGAGATCCCTCA
GACCCTTTTAGTCAGTGTGGAAAATCTCTAGCAGTGGCGCCCGAACAGGGACTTGAAAGCGAAAGGGAAA
CCAGAGGAGCTCTCTCGACGCAGGACTCGGCTTGCTGAAGCGCGCACGGCAAGAGGCGAGGGGCGGCGAC
TGGTGAGTACGCCAAAAATTTTGACTAGCGGAGGCTAGAAGGAGAGAGATGGGTGCGAGAGCGTCAGTAT
TAAGCGGGGGAGAATTAGATCGCGATGGGAAAAAATTCGGTTAAGGCCAGGGGGAAAGAAAAAATATAAA
TTAAAACATATAGTATGGGCAAGCAGGGAGCTAGAACGATTCGCAGTTAATCCTGGCCTGTTAGAAACAT
CAGAAGGCTGTAGACAAATACTGGGACAGCTACAACCATCCCTTCAGACAGGATCAGAAGAACTTAGATC
ATTATATAATACAGTAGCAACCCTCTATTGTGTGCATCAAAGGATAGAGATAAAAGACACCAAGGAAGCT
TTAGACAAGATAGAGGAAGAGCAAAACAAAAGTAAGACCACCGCACAGCAAGCGGCCGGTGATCTTCAGA
CCTGGACGATATATATGAGGGACAATTGGAGAAGTGAATTATATAAATATAAAGTAGTAAAAATTGAACC
ATTAGGAGTAGCACCCACCAAGGCAAAGAGAAGAGTGGTGCAGAGAGAAAAAAGAGCAGTGGGAATAGGA
GCTTTGTTCCTTGGGTTCTTGGGAGCAGCAGGAAGCACTATGGGCGCAGCGTCAATGACGCTGACGGTAC
AGGCCAGACAATTATTGTCTGGTATAGTGCAGCAGCAGAACAATTTGCTGAGGGCTATTGAGGCGCAACA
GCATCTGTTGCAACTCACAGTCTGGGGCATCAAGCAGCTCCAGGCAAGAATCCTGGCTGTGGAAAGATAC
CTAAAGGATCAACAGCTCCTGGGGATTTGGGGTTGCTCTGGAAAACTCATTTGCACCACTGCTGTGCCTT
GGAATGCTAGTTGGAGTAATAAATCTCTGGAACAGATTTGGAATCACACGACCTGGATGGAGTGGGACAG
AGAAATTAACAATTACACAAGCTTAATACACTCCTTAATTGAAGAATCGCAAAACCAGCAAGAAAAGA
Features (pLannotate 1.2.2; 33 found; start..end, strand, type, name):
    189..289     +  CDS            Rev (fragment): human immunodeficiency virus 1 (HIV-1) Rev protein; rev; enhances nuclear export of unspliced and incompletely spliced viral mRNAs
    324..441     +  misc_feature   cPPT/CTS: central polypurine tract and central termination sequence of HIV-1
    478..510     -  misc_feature   MCS (fragment): pBluescript multiple cloning site
    595..1003    +  promoter       SFFV promoter: spleen focus-forming virus long terminal repeat (LTR) promoter
   1043..1533    +  CDS            Akt1 (fragment): human serine/threonine protein kinase activated by growth factors; AKT1
   1559..2278    +  CDS            mCerulean: enhanced monomeric variant of CFP (Rizzo et al., 2004) mammalian codon-optimized
   2289..2319    +  misc_feature   MCS (fragment): pUC18/19 multiple cloning site
   2320..2338    +  misc_feature   MCS (fragment): pBluescript multiple cloning site
   2338..2926    +  misc_feature   WPRE: woodchuck hepatitis virus posttranscriptional regulatory element
   2968..2987    +  misc_feature   cPPT/CTS (fragment): central polypurine tract and central termination sequence of HIV-1
   2989..3222    +  LTR            3' LTR (ΔU3): self-inactivating 3' long terminal repeat (LTR) from HIV-1
   3247..3265    -  promoter       SP6 promoter: promoter for bacteriophage SP6 RNA polymerase
   3493..3772    +  CDS            TcR (fragment): tetracycline efflux protein; tet; confers resistance to tetracycline
   3773..3822    -  misc_feature   bom (fragment): basis of mobility region from pBR322
   3924..3959    -  CDS            rop (fragment): Rop protein, which maintains plasmids at low copy number; rop
   4054..4158    +  promoter       AmpR promoter: bla
   4159..5019    +  CDS            AmpR: β-lactamase; bla; confers resistance to ampicillin, carbenicillin, and related antibiotics
   5190..5778    +  rep_origin     ori: high-copy-number ColE1/pMB1/pBR322/pUC origin of replication
   5961..6017    +  CDS            lacI (fragment): lac repressor; lacI; The lac repressor binds to the lac operator to inhibit transcription in E. coli. This inhibition can be relieved by adding lactose or isopropyl-β-D-thiogalactopyranoside (IPTG).
   6024..6353    +  promoter       SV40 promoter: SV40 enhancer and early promoter
   6553..6672    +  CDS            gpt (fragment): XGPT_ECOLI - Also known as gpp, gxu. Experimental evidence at protein level: Swiss-Prot protein existence level 1. Purine salvage pathway enzyme that catalyzes the transfer of the ribosyl-5-phosphate group from 5-phospho-alpha-D-ribose 1- diphosphate (PRPP) to the N9 position of the 6-oxopurines guanine and xanthine to form the corresponding ribonucleotides GMP (guanosine 5'- monophosphate) and XMP (xanthosine 5'-monophosphate), with the release of PPi. To a lesser extent, also acts on hypoxanthine (PubMed:9100006, PubMed:3886014). Does not ribophosphorylate adenine (PubMed:3886014). From Esch
   6672..7007    +  CDS            gpt (fragment): XGPT_ECOLI - Also known as gpp, gxu. Experimental evidence at protein level: Swiss-Prot protein existence level 1. Purine salvage pathway enzyme that catalyzes the transfer of the ribosyl-5-phosphate group from 5-phospho-alpha-D-ribose 1- diphosphate (PRPP) to the N9 position of the 6-oxopurines guanine and xanthine to form the corresponding ribonucleotides GMP (guanosine 5'- monophosphate) and XMP (xanthosine 5'-monophosphate), with the release of PPi. To a lesser extent, also acts on hypoxanthine (PubMed:9100006, PubMed:3886014). Does not ribophosphorylate adenine (PubMed:3886014). From Esch
   7102..7407    +  CDS            frsA (fragment): FRSA_ECOLI - Also known as yafA. Experimental evidence at protein level: Swiss-Prot protein existence level 1. Catalyzes the hydrolysis of esters (PubMed:15808744). Displays esterase activity toward pNP-butyrate (PubMed:15808744). May stimulate mixed-acid fermentation by acting as a fermentation/respiration switch that down-regulates respiration and up- regulates fermentation rates (PubMed:15169777). From Escherichia coli (strain K12).
   7411..7485    +  CDS            small t antigen (fragment): SV40 (simian virus 40) small t antigen
   7487..7552    +  intron         small t intron: SV40 (simian virus 40) small t antigen intron
   7682..7702    +  CDS            SV40 NLS: nuclear localization signal of SV40 (simian virus 40) large T antigen
   8021..8104    +  CDS            large T antigen (fragment): large T antigen from SV40 (simian virus 40)
   8127..8261    +  polyA_signal   SV40 poly(A) signal: SV40 polyadenylation signal
   8429..8758    +  CDS            nef (fragment): NEF_HV1BR - Experimental evidence at protein level: Swiss-Prot protein existence level 1. Extracellular Nef protein targets CD4(+) T-lymphocytes for apoptosis by interacting with CXCR4 surface receptors (PubMed:14990729). From Human immunodeficiency virus type 1 group M subtype B (isolate BRU/LAI) (HIV-1).
   8806..9063    +  LTR            5' LTR (truncated): truncated 5' long terminal repeat (LTR) from HIV-1
   9110..9235    +  misc_feature   HIV-1 Ψ: packaging signal of human immunodeficiency virus type 1
   9219..9557    +  CDS            HIV-1 gag (fragment): gag protein from human immunodeficiency virus 1; gag
   9727..9960    +  misc_feature   RRE: The Rev response element (RRE) of HIV-1 allows for Rev-dependent mRNA export from the nucleus to the cytoplasm.
