[The description below was written by a language model from this plasmid's Addgene catalogue record and pLannotate feature annotations shown in this document.]
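Description:
pHR SFFVp PHAkt Cerulean is a lentiviral transfer plasmid built on the pHR backbone that expresses a fluorescent biosensor for phosphatidylinositol (3,4,5)-trisphosphate (PIP3) at the plasma membrane. It is propagated in E. coli through a high-copy ColE1/pUC-type origin and selected with ampicillin via the β-lactamase gene. The plasmid backbone also carries remnants of older vector lineages, including an SV40 promoter followed by E. coli gpt sequence, SV40 small t intron and polyadenylation signal, plus fragments of tetracycline resistance, rop and bom. The record assigns no function to these in this construct.

The viral portion runs from a truncated HIV-1 5' LTR through the Ψ packaging signal, a partial gag sequence, the Rev response element and the cPPT/CTS. These elements support genome packaging, Rev-dependent nuclear export and efficient transduction. It ends in a ΔU3 self-inactivating 3' LTR, which disables LTR promoter activity after integration. Between these elements, the spleen focus-forming virus (SFFV) LTR promoter drives a 491 bp fragment of human AKT1 encoding its pleckstrin homology (PH) domain, fused at its C terminus to monomeric Cerulean, a cyan fluorescent protein. A WPRE downstream of the fusion enhances transcript expression.

Because the Akt PH domain binds PIP3, the fusion moves from the cytosol to the membrane when PIP3 levels rise, so membrane cyan fluorescence reports lipid signalling in live cells. The associated publication concerns light-based feedback control of intracellular signalling dynamics, which is consistent with using it as a live-cell readout. Virus production needs packaging and envelope functions supplied in trans, as the plasmid contains only fragments of viral genes.
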