Addgene plasmid #50837: pHR SFFVp PHAkt Cerulean
Purpose: Fluorescent reporter for membrane PIP3 levels
Depositing lab: Wendell Lim. Depositing organization: University of California, San Francisco (UCSF). Publication: Light-based feedback for controlling intracellular signaling dynamics. Toettcher JE, Gong D, Lim WA, Weiner OD. Nat Methods. 2011 Sep 11;8(10):837-9. doi: 10.1038/nmeth.1700. PubMed 21909100.
Backbone
  Vector backbone: pHR
  Vector type: Lentiviral, Synthetic Biology
Growth in bacteria
  Bacterial resistance: Ampicillin, 100 μg/mL
  Growth temperature: 37°C
  Growth strain: NEB Stable
  Copy number: Unknown
Gene/Insert
  Gene/Insert name: PHAkt (alt name: PH domain of Akt)
  Insert size (bp): 491
  Entrez Gene: AKT1 (a.k.a. AKT, PKB, PKB-ALPHA, PRKBA, RAC, RAC-ALPHA)
  Tag / fusion protein: Cerulean (C terminal on insert)
Terms and licenses: Academic/Nonprofit Terms; Industry Terms: Not Available to Industry
How to cite: pHR SFFVp PHAkt Cerulean was a gift from Wendell Lim (Addgene plasmid # 50837 ; http://n2t.net/addgene:50837 ; RRID:Addgene_50837)
