>Addgene plasmid #50837 | pHR SFFVp PHAkt Cerulean | addgene partial sequence | sequence record 78789 | WPRE-R 5'-CATAGCGTAAAAGGAGCAACA-3'
ATCCAGAGGTTGATTATCGATAAGCTTGATATCAAGCTTGCATGCCTGCAGGTCGACTCTAGAGTCGCGG
CCGCTTACTTGTACAGCTCGTCCATGCCGAGAGTGATCCCGGCGGCGGTCACGAACTCCAGCAGGACCAT
GTGATCGCGCTTCTCGTTGGGGTCTTTGCTCAGCTTGGACTGGGTGCTCAGGTAGTGGTTGTCGGGCAGC
AGCACGGGGCCGTCGCCGATGGGGGTGTTCTGCTGGTAGTGGTCGGCGAGCTGCACGCTGCCGTCCTCGA
TGTTGTGGCGGATCTTGAAGTTGGCCTTGATGCCGTTCTTCTGCTTGTCGGCGGTGATATAGACGTTGTC
GCTGATGGCGTTGTACTCCAGCTTGTGCCCCAGGATGTTGCCGTCCTCCTTGAAGTCGATGCCCTTCAGC
TCGATGCGGTTCACCAGGGTGTCGCCCTCGAACTTCACCTCGGCGCGGGTCTTGTAGTTGCCGTCGTCCT
TGAAGAAGATGGTGCGCTCCTGGACGTAGCCTTCGGGCATGGCGGACTTGAAGAAGTCGTGCTGCTTCAT
GTGGTCGGGGTAGCGGGCGAAGCACTGCACGCCCCAGGTCAGGGTGGTCACGAGGGTGGGCCAGGGCACG
GGCAGCTTGCCGGTGGTGCAGATGAACTTCAGGGTCAGCTTGCCGTAGGTGGCATCGCCCTCGCCCTCGC
CGGACACGCTGAACTTGTGGCCGTTTACGTCGCCGTCCAGCTCGACCAGGATGGGCACCACCCCGGTGAA
CAGCTCCTCGCCCTTGCTCACCATTCTTGGCCCCATATGGCCGCTAGGTACCTTGCCGAAA
