>Addgene plasmid #50837 | pHR SFFVp PHAkt Cerulean | addgene partial sequence | sequence record 130667 | SFFVpro-F 5'-CTTCTGCTTCCCGAGCTCTA-3'
CAGTCCTCCGACAGACTGAGTCGCCCGGGGGGGATCTGGAGCTCTCGAGAATTCTCACGCGTGCCACCAT
GAGCGACGTGGCTATTGTGAAGGAGGGTTGGCTGCACAAACGAGGGGAGTACATCAAGACCTGGCGGCCA
CGCTACTTCCTCCTCAAGAATGATGGCACCTTCATTGGCTACAAGGAGCGGCCGCAGGATGTGGACCAAC
GTGAGGCTCCCCTCAACAACTTCTCTGTGGCGCAGTGCCAGCTGATGAAGACGGAGCGGCCCCGGCCCAA
CACCTTCATCATCCGCTGCCTGCAGTGGACCACTGTCATCGAACGCACCTTCCATGTGGAGACTCCTGAG
GAGCGGGAGGAGTGGACAACCGCCATCCAGACTGTGGCTGACGGCCTCAAGAAGCAGGAGGAGGAGGAGA
TGGACTTCCGGTCGGGCTCACCCAGTGACAACTCAGGGGCTGAAGAGATGGAGGTGTCCCTGGCCAAGCC
CAAGCACCGCGTGACCATGAACGAGTTTGAGTACCTGAAGCTGCTGGGCAAGGGCACTTTCGGCAAGGTA
CCTAGCGGCCATATGGGGCCAAGAATGGTGAGCAAGGGCGAGGAGCTGTTCACCGGGGTGGTGCCCATCC
TGGTCGAGCTGGACGGCGACGTAAACGGCCACAAGTTCAGCGTGTCCGGCGAGGGCGAGGGCGATGCCAC
CTACGGCAAGCTGACCCTGAAGTTCATCTGCACCACCGGCAAGCTGCCCGTGCCCTGGCCCACCCTCGTG
ACCACCCTGACCTGGGGCGTGCAGTGCTTCGCCCGCTACCCCGACCACATGAAGCAGCACGACTTCTTCA
AGTCCGCCATGCC
